Addgene plasmid #87458: HD-1
Purpose: For library amplification of fragment HD-1
Depositing lab: Steve Pollard. Depositing organization: University of Edinburgh. Publication: STAR: a simple TAL effector assembly reaction using isothermal assembly. Gogolok S, Garcia-Diaz C, Pollard SM. Sci Rep. 2016 Sep 12;6:33209. doi: 10.1038/srep33209. PubMed 27615025.
Backbone
  Vector backbone: pMA
  Backbone manufacturer: Life Technologies
  Vector type: TALEN, Synthetic Biology ; TALE DBD library preparation
Growth in bacteria
  Bacterial resistance: Ampicillin, 100 μg/mL
  Growth temperature: 37°C
  Growth strain: DH5alpha
  Copy number: High Copy
Gene/Insert
  Gene/Insert name: HD-1
  Species: Synthetic
  Cloning method: Unknown
Terms and licenses: Academic/Nonprofit Terms; Industry Terms: Not Available to Industry
How to cite: HD-1 was a gift from Steve Pollard (Addgene plasmid # 87458 ; http://n2t.net/addgene:87458 ; RRID:Addgene_87458)
