[The description below was written by a language model from this plasmid's Addgene catalogue record and pLannotate feature annotations shown in this document.]
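Description:
HD-1 is a small (about 2.8 kb) high-copy bacterial plasmid built on the pMA gene-synthesis backbone, serving as a storage and template vector for one synthetic module of a TAL effector DNA-binding domain library. It is propagated in E. coli through a ColE1/pUC-type origin of replication and selected with ampicillin via a β-lactamase gene driven by its native bla promoter. The annotation also picks up short remnants typical of cloning-vector scaffolds: fragments of an M13 origin, lacZα, lacI and an RSF origin, plus a T7 promoter upstream of the insert region. These fragments appear to be partial backbone sequences, and the record assigns them no role in how the plasmid is used.

The insert is a synthetic fragment named HD-1. The feature table identifies a roughly 180 bp stretch with similarity to AvrXa10, a Xanthomonas oryzae TAL effector whose activity depends on its core repeat domains, consistent with the insert encoding TALE repeat sequence. In TALE nomenclature, HD usually denotes the repeat-variable diresidue that recognises cytosine, and the "1" presumably indicates a position or fragment class within the assembly scheme, although the record does not spell out either point. The stated purpose is library amplification of the HD-1 fragment. The plasmid therefore serves as a template from which the module is amplified to prepare building blocks, which are then joined with other repeat fragments by isothermal assembly to build custom TALE DNA-binding domains for TALENs or other designer TALE fusions. No expression in a eukaryotic host is intended from this plasmid, and the cloning method used to insert the fragment is not recorded.
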