Features (pLannotate 1.2.2; 9 found; start..end, strand, type, name):
      3..134     -  rep_origin     M13 ori (fragment): M13 bacteriophage origin of replication; arrow indicates direction of (+) strand synthesis
    155..311     -  CDS            lacZα (fragment): LacZα fragment of β-galactosidase; lacZ fragment
    320..338     +  promoter       T7 promoter: promoter for bacteriophage T7 RNA polymerase
    617..796     +  CDS            avrXa10 (fragment): AVX10_XANOO - Experimental evidence at protein level: Swiss-Prot protein existence level 1. Avirulence protein. Induces the hypersensitive response (HR)in rice plants carrying the resistance gene Xa10. Activity depends on the presence of the core repeat domains; replacement with repeat domains from other proteins (AvrBs3 of X.euvesicatoria (AC P14727) or AvrXa7 of this organism) does not elicit the HR. Probably acts as a transcription factor in its host plant (rice) to induce plant resistance or disease. From Xanthomonas oryzae pv. oryzae.
    866..913     -  CDS            lacI (fragment): lac repressor; lacI; The lac repressor binds to the lac operator to inhibit transcription in E. coli. This inhibition can be relieved by adding lactose or isopropyl-β-D-thiogalactopyranoside (IPTG).
    950..990     -  rep_origin     RSF ori (fragment): Plasmids containing the RSF 1030 origin of replication can be propagated in E. coli cells that contain additional plasmids with compatible origins.
   1068..1656    -  rep_origin     ori: high-copy-number ColE1/pMB1/pBR322/pUC origin of replication
   1827..2687    -  CDS            AmpR: β-lactamase; bla; confers resistance to ampicillin, carbenicillin, and related antibiotics
   2688..2792    -  promoter       AmpR promoter: bla
>Addgene plasmid #87458 | HD-1 | addgene full sequence | sequence record 174691 | Addgene NGS Result
CTAAATTGTAAGCGTTAATATTTTGTTAAAATTCGCGTTAAATTTTTGTTAAATCAGCTCATTTTTTAAC
CAATAGGCCGAAATCGGCAAAATCCCTTATAAATCAAAAGAATAGACCGAGATAGGGTTGAGTGGCCGCT
ACAGGGCGCTCCCATTCGCCATTCAGGCTGCGCAACTGTTGGGAAGGGCGTTTCGGTGCGGGCCTCTTCG
CTATTACGCCAGCTGGCGAAAGGGGGATGTGCTGCAAGGCGATTAAGTTGGGTAACGCCAGGGTTTTCCC
AGTCACGACGTTGTAAAACGACGGCCAGTGAGCGCGACGTAATACGACTCACTATAGGGCGAATTGGCGG
AAGGCCGTCAAGGCCTAGGCGCGCCATGAGCTCGTATCCTGCAGCCATTGTGCTGGCGCGGATTCTTTAT
CACTGATAAGTTGGTGGACATATTATGAGTCGTTTATCAGTGATAAAGTGTCAAGCATGACAAAGTTGCA
GCCGAATACAGTGGAGTCATCCGTGCCGCCCTAGACCTGTTGAACGAGGTCGGCGTAGACGGTCTGACGA
GAGTCCACGCAAACTGGCGGAACGGTTGGGGGTTCAGCAGCCGGCGCTTTAGAGTCCTGGCGAAGAGAGG
GGGAGTAACAGCGGTAGAGGCAGTGCACGCCTGGCGCAATGCGCTCACCGGGGCCCCCTTGAACCTGACA
CCTGACCAAGTCGTGGCAATCGCGTCGCACGACGGGGGAAAGCAAGCCCTGGAAACCGTGCAAAGGTTGT
TGCCGGTGCTGTGCCAAGACCACGGCTTAACACCAGAACAGGTCGTTCTGCAGGATACGGTACCTCTTAA
TTAACTGGCCTCATGGGCCTTCCGCTCACTGCCCGCTTTCCAGTCGGGAAACCTGTCGTGCCAGCTGCAT
TAACATGGTCATAGCTGTTTCCTTGCGTATTGGGCGCTCTCCGCTTCCTCGCTCACTGACTCGCTGCGCT
CGGTCGTTCGGGTAAAGCCTGGGGTGCCTAATGAGCAAAAGGCCAGCAAAAGGCCAGGAACCGTAAAAAG
GCCGCGTTGCTGGCGTTTTTCCATAGGCTCCGCCCCCCTGACGAGCATCACAAAAATCGACGCTCAAGTC
AGAGGTGGCGAAACCCGACAGGACTATAAAGATACCAGGCGTTTCCCCCTGGAAGCTCCCTCGTGCGCTC
TCCTGTTCCGACCCTGCCGCTTACCGGATACCTGTCCGCCTTTCTCCCTTCGGGAAGCGTGGCGCTTTCT
CATAGCTCACGCTGTAGGTATCTCAGTTCGGTGTAGGTCGTTCGCTCCAAGCTGGGCTGTGTGCACGAAC
CCCCCGTTCAGCCCGACCGCTGCGCCTTATCCGGTAACTATCGTCTTGAGTCCAACCCGGTAAGACACGA
CTTATCGCCACTGGCAGCAGCCACTGGTAACAGGATTAGCAGAGCGAGGTATGTAGGCGGTGCTACAGAG
TTCTTGAAGTGGTGGCCTAACTACGGCTACACTAGAAGAACAGTATTTGGTATCTGCGCTCTGCTGAAGC
CAGTTACCTTCGGAAAAAGAGTTGGTAGCTCTTGATCCGGCAAACAAACCACCGCTGGTAGCGGTGGTTT
TTTTGTTTGCAAGCAGCAGATTACGCGCAGAAAAAAAGGATCTCAAGAAGATCCTTTGATCTTTTCTACG
GGGTCTGACGCTCAGTGGAACGAAAACTCACGTTAAGGGATTTTGGTCATGAGATTATCAAAAAGGATCT
TCACCTAGATCCTTTTAAATTAAAAATGAAGTTTTAAATCAATCTAAAGTATATATGAGTAAACTTGGTC
TGACAGTTACCAATGCTTAATCAGTGAGGCACCTATCTCAGCGATCTGTCTATTTCGTTCATCCATAGTT
GCCTGACTCCCCGTCGTGTAGATAACTACGATACGGGAGGGCTTACCATCTGGCCCCAGTGCTGCAATGA
TACCGCGAGAACCACGCTCACCGGCTCCAGATTTATCAGCAATAAACCAGCCAGCCGGAAGGGCCGAGCG
CAGAAGTGGTCCTGCAACTTTATCCGCCTCCATCCAGTCTATTAATTGTTGCCGGGAAGCTAGAGTAAGT
AGTTCGCCAGTTAATAGTTTGCGCAACGTTGTTGCCATTGCTACAGGCATCGTGGTGTCACGCTCGTCGT
TTGGTATGGCTTCATTCAGCTCCGGTTCCCAACGATCAAGGCGAGTTACATGATCCCCCATGTTGTGCAA
AAAAGCGGTTAGCTCCTTCGGTCCTCCGATCGTTGTCAGAAGTAAGTTGGCCGCAGTGTTATCACTCATG
GTTATGGCAGCACTGCATAATTCTCTTACTGTCATGCCATCCGTAAGATGCTTTTCTGTGACTGGTGAGT
ACTCAACCAAGTCATTCTGAGAATAGTGTATGCGGCGACCGAGTTGCTCTTGCCCGGCGTCAATACGGGA
TAATACCGCGCCACATAGCAGAACTTTAAAAGTGCTCATCATTGGAAAACGTTCTTCGGGGCGAAAACTC
TCAAGGATCTTACCGCTGTTGAGATCCAGTTCGATGTAACCCACTCGTGCACCCAACTGATCTTCAGCAT
CTTTTACTTTCACCAGCGTTTCTGGGTGAGCAAAAACAGGAAGGCAAAATGCCGCAAAAAAGGGAATAAG
GGCGACACGGAAATGTTGAATACTCATACTCTTCCTTTTTCAATATTATTGAAGCATTTATCAGGGTTAT
TGTCTCATGAGCGGATACATATTTGAATGTATTTAGAAAAATAAACAAATAGGGGTTCCGCGCACATTTC
CCCGAAAAGTGCCAC
