>Addgene plasmid #87458 | HD-1 | depositor partial sequence | sequence record 170566 | HD-1 RVD flanked by BciVI sites
GTATCCTGCAGCCATTGTGCTGGCGCGGATTCTTTATCACTGATAAGTTGGTGGACATATTATGAGTCGT
TTATCAGTGATAAAGTGTCAAGCATGACAAAGTTGCAGCCGAATACAGTGGAGTCATCCGTGCCGCCCTA
GACCTGTTGAACGAGGTCGGCGTAGACGGTCTGACGAGAGTCCACGCAAACTGGCGGAACGGTTGGGGGT
TCAGCAGCCGGCGCTTTAGAGTCCTGGCGAAGAGAGGGGGAGTAACAGCGGTAGAGGCAGTGCACGCCTG
GCGCAATGCGCTCACCGGGGCCCCCTTGAACCTGACACCTGACCAAGTCGTGGCAATCGCGTCGCACGAC
GGGGGAAAGCAAGCCCTGGAAACCGTGCAAAGGTTGTTGCCGGTGCTGTGCCAAGACCACGGCTTAACAC
CAGAACAGGTCGTTCTGCAGGATAC
